Addgene plasmid #89567: Lenti-dCas9-KRAB-blast
Purpose: Plasmid expression dCas9 protein in fusion with KRAB domain
Depositing lab: Gary Hon. Depositing organization: University of Texas Southwestern Medical Center. Publication: Multiplexed Engineering and Analysis of Combinatorial Enhancer Activity in Single Cells. Xie S, Duan J, Li B, Zhou P, Hon GC. Mol Cell. 2017 Apr 20;66(2):285-299.e5. doi: 10.1016/j.molcel.2017.03.007. Epub 2017 Apr 13. PubMed 28416141.
Backbone
  Vector backbone: plenti
  Total vector size (bp): 14229
  Modifications to backbone: replace VP64 with KRAB domain
  Vector type: Lentiviral
  Selectable markers: Blasticidin
Growth in bacteria
  Bacterial resistance: Ampicillin, 100 μg/mL
  Growth temperature: 30°C
  Growth strain: NEB Stable
  Growth instructions: Only amplify in recombinase deficient bacteria (eg. Stbl3 or HST08).
  Copy number: High Copy
Gene/Insert
  Gene/Insert name: dCas9
  Species: Synthetic
  Mutation: D10A and H840A
  Tag / fusion protein: KRAB (C terminal on insert); Blasticidin resistance gene (C terminal on insert)
Terms and licenses: Academic/Nonprofit Terms; Industry Terms: Not Available to Industry
How to cite: Lenti-dCas9-KRAB-blast was a gift from Gary Hon (Addgene plasmid # 89567 ; http://n2t.net/addgene:89567 ; RRID:Addgene_89567)
