[The description below was written by a language model from this plasmid's Addgene catalogue record and pLannotate feature annotations shown in this document.]
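Description:
Lenti-dCas9-KRAB-blast is a 14,229 bp HIV-1-derived lentiviral transfer plasmid for stable delivery of a CRISPR interference effector into mammalian cells. It was made from a plenti dCas9 activator backbone by replacing the VP64 domain with a KRAB repression domain. In bacteria it is maintained through a high-copy ColE1/pUC-type origin with ampicillin resistance. An f1 origin and an SV40/EM7-driven bleomycin/Zeocin resistance cassette also sit in the backbone, outside the viral unit. Because of its repeated LTR sequences, it is meant to be propagated in recombination-deficient strains.

The viral genome is transcribed from a CMV enhancer/promoter fused to a truncated 5' LTR. It carries the Ψ packaging signal, RRE for Rev-dependent export, cPPT/CTS, a WPRE to boost transcript expression, and a truncated 3' LTR followed by a bGH polyadenylation signal. Within it, the EF-1α promoter drives a nucleoplasmin NLS followed by Streptococcus pyogenes dCas9, then the ZNF10 KRAB domain, and finally blasticidin S deaminase. The catalogue lists the blasticidin gene as a C-terminal fusion on the insert; no linker or self-cleaving peptide between KRAB and BSD is annotated, so the record does not state how the two are joined. The catalogue gives the inactivating mutations as D10A and H840A, whereas the automated annotation's generic dCas9 description mentions D10A and N863A. The depositor's statement should be taken as the construct-specific one.

No guide RNA cassette is annotated, so sgRNAs must be supplied separately. Transduced cells selected with blasticidin express dCas9-KRAB for targeted repression of promoters or enhancers, as in the associated single-cell study of combinatorial enhancer activity. The second, 5,423 nt feature table covers only the EF-1α–NLS–dCas9 portion and agrees with the full sequence.
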