Features (pLannotate 1.2.2; 34 found; start..end, strand, type, name):
     18..347     +  promoter       SV40 promoter: SV40 enhancer and early promoter
    395..442     +  promoter       EM7 promoter: synthetic bacterial promoter&nbsp
    461..835     +  CDS            BleoR: antibiotic-binding protein; Sh ble from Streptoalloteichus hindustanus; confers resistance to bleomycin, phleomycin, and Zeocin™
    845..970     +  CDS            ble (fragment): BLE_KLEPN - Experimental evidence at protein level: Swiss-Prot protein existence level 1. Binding protein with a strong affinity to the bleomycin family of antibiotics. Binds to CL990; an antimitotic-antibiotic compound. From Klebsiella pneumoniae.
    965..1086    +  polyA_signal   SV40 poly(A) signal: SV40 polyadenylation signal
   1157..1179    -  protein_bind   lac operator (fragment): The lac repressor binds to the lac operator to inhibit transcription in E. coli. This inhibition can be relieved by adding lactose or isopropyl-β-D-thiogalactopyranoside (IPTG). lac repressor encoded by lacI
   1183..1213    -  promoter       lac promoter: promoter for the E. coli lac operon
   1228..1249    -  protein_bind   CAP binding site: CAP binding activates transcription in the presence of cAMP. E. coli catabolite activator protein
   1262..1354    -  CDS            lacI (fragment): lac repressor; lacI; The lac repressor binds to the lac operator to inhibit transcription in E. coli. This inhibition can be relieved by adding lactose or isopropyl-β-D-thiogalactopyranoside (IPTG).
   1537..2125    -  rep_origin     ori: high-copy-number ColE1/pMB1/pBR322/pUC origin of replication
   2296..3156    -  CDS            AmpR: β-lactamase; bla; confers resistance to ampicillin, carbenicillin, and related antibiotics
   3157..3261    -  promoter       AmpR promoter: bla
   3320..3372    -  misc_feature   bom (fragment): basis of mobility region from pBR322
   3527..3906    +  enhancer       CMV enhancer: human cytomegalovirus immediate early enhancer
   3907..4106    +  promoter       CMV promoter: human cytomegalovirus (CMV) immediate early promoter
   4124..4304    +  LTR            5' LTR (truncated): truncated 5' long terminal repeat (LTR) from HIV-1
   4351..4476    +  misc_feature   HIV-1 Ψ: packaging signal of human immunodeficiency virus type 1
   4460..4823    +  CDS            HIV-1 gag (fragment): gag protein from human immunodeficiency virus 1; gag
   4969..5202    +  misc_feature   RRE: The Rev response element (RRE) of HIV-1 allows for Rev-dependent mRNA export from the nucleus to the cytoplasm.
   5579..5679    +  CDS            Rev (fragment): human immunodeficiency virus 1 (HIV-1) Rev protein; rev; enhances nuclear export of unspliced and incompletely spliced viral mRNAs
   5729..5846    +  misc_feature   cPPT/CTS: central polypurine tract and central termination sequence of HIV-1
   5903..5969    +  CDS            small t antigen (fragment): SV40 (simian virus 40) small t antigen
   5976..7154    +  promoter       EF-1α promoter: strong constitutive promoter for human elongation factor EF-1α
   7170..7217    +  CDS            nucleoplasmin NLS: bipartite nuclear localization signal from nucleoplasmin
   7217..11318   +  CDS            dCas9 (fragment): catalytically dead mutant of the Cas9 endonuclease from the Streptococcus pyogenes Type II CRISPR/Cas system RNA-guided DNA-binding protein that lacks endonuclease activity due to the D10A mutation in the RuvC catalytic domain and the N863A mutation in the HNH catalytic domain
  11436..11630   +  CDS            KRAB: Krüppel-associated box (KRAB) transcriptional repression domain from the human zinc finger protein ZNF10 (Margolin et al., 1994)
  11787..12185   +  CDS            BSD: blasticidin S deaminase; Aspergillus terreus BSD; confers resistance to blasticidin
  12186..12207   +  misc_feature   MCS (fragment): pBluescript multiple cloning site
  12210..12798   +  misc_feature   WPRE: woodchuck hepatitis virus posttranscriptional regulatory element
  12735..13316   +  CDS            nef (fragment): NEF_HV1H2 - Experimental evidence at protein level: Swiss-Prot protein existence level 1. Extracellular Nef protein targets CD4(+) T-lymphocytes for apoptosis by interacting with CXCR4 surface receptors. From Human immunodeficiency virus type 1 group M subtype B (isolate HXB2) (HIV-1).
  13323..13503   +  LTR            5' LTR (truncated): truncated 5' long terminal repeat (LTR) from HIV-1
  13535..13759   +  polyA_signal   bGH poly(A) signal: bovine growth hormone polyadenylation signal
  13763..13784   +  promoter       SV40 promoter (fragment): SV40 enhancer and early promoter
  13805..4       +  rep_origin     f1 ori (across the origin) (sequence partly withheld): f1 bacteriophage origin of replication; arrow indicates direction of (+) strand synthesis
>Addgene plasmid #89567 | Lenti-dCas9-KRAB-blast | addgene full sequence | sequence record 341991 | Addgene NGS Result
AATTAATTCTGTGGAATGTGTGTCAGTTAGGGTGTGGAAAGTCCCCAGGCTCCCCAGCAGGCAGAAGTAT
GCAAAGCATGCATCTCAATTAGTCAGCAACCAGGTGTGGAAAGTCCCCAGGCTCCCCAGCAGGCAGAAGT
ATGCAAAGCATGCATCTCAATTAGTCAGCAACCATAGTCCCGCCCCTAACTCCGCCCATCCCGCCCCTAA
CTCCGCCCAGTTCCGCCCATTCTCCGCCCCATGGCTGACTAATTTTTTTTATTTATGCAGAGGCCGAGGC
CGCCTCTGCCTCTGAGCTATTCCAGAAGTAGTGAGGAGGCTTTTTTGGAGGCCTAGGCTTTTGCAAAAAG
CTCCCGGGAGCTTGTATATCCATTTTCGGATCTGATCAGCACGTGTTGACAATTAATCATCGGCATAGTA
TATCGGCATAGTATAATACGACAAGGTGAGGAACTAAACCATGGCCAAGTTGACCAGTGCCGTTCCGGTG
CTCACCGCGCGCGACGTCGCCGGAGCGGTCGAGTTCTGGACCGACCGGCTCGGGTTCTCCCGGGACTTCG
TGGAGGACGACTTCGCCGGTGTGGTCCGGGACGACGTGACCCTGTTCATCAGCGCGGTCCAGGACCAGGT
GGTGCCGGACAACACCCTGGCCTGGGTGTGGGTGCGCGGCCTGGACGAGCTGTACGCCGAGTGGTCGGAG
GTCGTGTCCACGAACTTCCGGGACGCCTCCGGGCCGGCCATGACCGAGATCGGCGAGCAGCCGTGGGGGC
GGGAGTTCGCCCTGCGCGACCCGGCCGGCAACTGCGTGCACTTCGTGGCCGAGGAGCAGGACTGACACGT
GCTACGAGATTTCGATTCCACCGCCGCCTTCTATGAAAGGTTGGGCTTCGGAATCGTTTTCCGGGACGCC
GGCTGGATGATCCTCCAGCGCGGGGATCTCATGCTGGAGTTCTTCGCCCACCCCAACTTGTTTATTGCAG
CTTATAATGGTTACAAATAAAGCAATAGCATCACAAATTTCACAAATAAAGCATTTTTTTCACTGCATTC
TAGTTGTGGTTTGTCCAAACTCATCAATGTATCTTATCATGTCTGTATACCGTCGACCTCTAGCTAGAGC
TTGGCGTAATCATGGTCATAGCTGTTTCCTGTGTGAAATTGTTATCCGCTCACAATTCCACACAACATAC
GAGCCGGAAGCATAAAGTGTAAAGCCTGGGGTGCCTAATGAGTGAGCTAACTCACATTAATTGCGTTGCG
CTCACTGCCCGCTTTCCAGTCGGGAAACCTGTCGTGCCAGCTGCATTAATGAATCGGCCAACGCGCGGGG
AGAGGCGGTTTGCGTATTGGGCGCTCTTCCGCTTCCTCGCTCACTGACTCGCTGCGCTCGGTCGTTCGGC
TGCGGCGAGCGGTATCAGCTCACTCAAAGGCGGTAATACGGTTATCCACAGAATCAGGGGATAACGCAGG
AAAGAACATGTGAGCAAAAGGCCAGCAAAAGGCCAGGAACCGTAAAAAGGCCGCGTTGCTGGCGTTTTTC
CATAGGCTCCGCCCCCCTGACGAGCATCACAAAAATCGACGCTCAAGTCAGAGGTGGCGAAACCCGACAG
GACTATAAAGATACCAGGCGTTTCCCCCTGGAAGCTCCCTCGTGCGCTCTCCTGTTCCGACCCTGCCGCT
TACCGGATACCTGTCCGCCTTTCTCCCTTCGGGAAGCGTGGCGCTTTCTCATAGCTCACGCTGTAGGTAT
CTCAGTTCGGTGTAGGTCGTTCGCTCCAAGCTGGGCTGTGTGCACGAACCCCCCGTTCAGCCCGACCGCT
GCGCCTTATCCGGTAACTATCGTCTTGAGTCCAACCCGGTAAGACACGACTTATCGCCACTGGCAGCAGC
CACTGGTAACAGGATTAGCAGAGCGAGGTATGTAGGCGGTGCTACAGAGTTCTTGAAGTGGTGGCCTAAC
TACGGCTACACTAGAAGAACAGTATTTGGTATCTGCGCTCTGCTGAAGCCAGTTACCTTCGGAAAAAGAG
TTGGTAGCTCTTGATCCGGCAAACAAACCACCGCTGGTAGCGGTGGTTTTTTTGTTTGCAAGCAGCAGAT
TACGCGCAGAAAAAAAGGATCTCAAGAAGATCCTTTGATCTTTTCTACGGGGTCTGACGCTCAGTGGAAC
GAAAACTCACGTTAAGGGATTTTGGTCATGAGATTATCAAAAAGGATCTTCACCTAGATCCTTTTAAATT
AAAAATGAAGTTTTAAATCAATCTAAAGTATATATGAGTAAACTTGGTCTGACAGTTACCAATGCTTAAT
CAGTGAGGCACCTATCTCAGCGATCTGTCTATTTCGTTCATCCATAGTTGCCTGACTCCCCGTCGTGTAG
ATAACTACGATACGGGAGGGCTTACCATCTGGCCCCAGTGCTGCAATGATACCGCGAGACCCACGCTCAC
CGGCTCCAGATTTATCAGCAATAAACCAGCCAGCCGGAAGGGCCGAGCGCAGAAGTGGTCCTGCAACTTT
ATCCGCCTCCATCCAGTCTATTAATTGTTGCCGGGAAGCTAGAGTAAGTAGTTCGCCAGTTAATAGTTTG
CGCAACGTTGTTGCCATTGCTACAGGCATCGTGGTGTCACGCTCGTCGTTTGGTATGGCTTCATTCAGCT
CCGGTTCCCAACGATCAAGGCGAGTTACATGATCCCCCATGTTGTGCAAAAAAGCGGTTAGCTCCTTCGG
TCCTCCGATCGTTGTCAGAAGTAAGTTGGCCGCAGTGTTATCACTCATGGTTATGGCAGCACTGCATAAT
TCTCTTACTGTCATGCCATCCGTAAGATGCTTTTCTGTGACTGGTGAGTACTCAACCAAGTCATTCTGAG
AATAGTGTATGCGGCGACCGAGTTGCTCTTGCCCGGCGTCAATACGGGATAATACCGCGCCACATAGCAG
AACTTTAAAAGTGCTCATCATTGGAAAACGTTCTTCGGGGCGAAAACTCTCAAGGATCTTACCGCTGTTG
AGATCCAGTTCGATGTAACCCACTCGTGCACCCAACTGATCTTCAGCATCTTTTACTTTCACCAGCGTTT
CTGGGTGAGCAAAAACAGGAAGGCAAAATGCCGCAAAAAAGGGAATAAGGGCGACACGGAAATGTTGAAT
ACTCATACTCTTCCTTTTTCAATATTATTGAAGCATTTATCAGGGTTATTGTCTCATGAGCGGATACATA
TTTGAATGTATTTAGAAAAATAAACAAATAGGGGTTCCGCGCACATTTCCCCGAAAAGTGCCACCTGACG
TCGACGGATCGGGAGATCTCCCGATCCCCTATGGTGCACTCTCAGTACAATCTGCTCTGATGCCGCATAG
TTAAGCCAGTATCTGCTCCCTGCTTGTGTGTTGGAGGTCGCTGAGTAGTGCGCGAGCAAAATTTAAGCTA
CAACAAGGCAAGGCTTGACCGACAATTGCATGAAGAATCTGCTTAGGGTTAGGCGTTTTGCGCTGCTTCG
CGATGTACGGGCCAGATATACGCGTTGACATTGATTATTGACTAGTTATTAATAGTAATCAATTACGGGG
TCATTAGTTCATAGCCCATATATGGAGTTCCGCGTTACATAACTTACGGTAAATGGCCCGCCTGGCTGAC
CGCCCAACGACCCCCGCCCATTGACGTCAATAATGACGTATGTTCCCATAGTAACGCCAATAGGGACTTT
CCATTGACGTCAATGGGTGGAGTATTTACGGTAAACTGCCCACTTGGCAGTACATCAAGTGTATCATATG
CCAAGTACGCCCCCTATTGACGTCAATGACGGTAAATGGCCCGCCTGGCATTATGCCCAGTACATGACCT
TATGGGACTTTCCTACTTGGCAGTACATCTACGTATTAGTCATCGCTATTACCATGGTGATGCGGTTTTG
GCAGTACATCAATGGGCGTGGATAGCGGTTTGACTCACGGGGATTTCCAAGTCTCCACCCCATTGACGTC
AATGGGAGTTTGTTTTGGCACCAAAATCAACGGGACTTTCCAAAATGTCGTAACAACTCCGCCCCATTGA
CGCAAATGGGCGGTAGGCGTGTACGGTGGGAGGTCTATATAAGCAGCGCGTTTTGCCTGTACTGGGTCTC
TCTGGTTAGACCAGATCTGAGCCTGGGAGCTCTCTGGCTAACTAGGGAACCCACTGCTTAAGCCTCAATA
AAGCTTGCCTTGAGTGCTTCAAGTAGTGTGTGCCCGTCTGTTGTGTGACTCTGGTAACTAGAGATCCCTC
AGACCCTTTTAGTCAGTGTGGAAAATCTCTAGCAGTGGCGCCCGAACAGGGACTTGAAAGCGAAAGGGAA
ACCAGAGGAGCTCTCTCGACGCAGGACTCGGCTTGCTGAAGCGCGCACGGCAAGAGGCGAGGGGCGGCGA
CTGGTGAGTACGCCAAAAATTTTGACTAGCGGAGGCTAGAAGGAGAGAGATGGGTGCGAGAGCGTCAGTA
TTAAGCGGGGGAGAATTAGATCGCGATGGGAAAAAATTCGGTTAAGGCCAGGGGGAAAGAAAAAATATAA
ATTAAAACATATAGTATGGGCAAGCAGGGAGCTAGAACGATTCGCAGTTAATCCTGGCCTGTTAGAAACA
TCAGAAGGCTGTAGACAAATACTGGGACAGCTACAACCATCCCTTCAGACAGGATCAGAAGAACTTAGAT
CATTATATAATACAGTAGCAACCCTCTATTGTGTGCATCAAAGGATAGAGATAAAAGACACCAAGGAAGC
TTTAGACAAGATAGAGGAAGAGCAAAACAAAAGTAAGACCACCGCACAGCAAGCGGCCGCTGATCTTCAG
ACCTGGAGGAGGAGATATGAGGGACAATTGGAGAAGTGAATTATATAAATATAAAGTAGTAAAAATTGAA
CCATTAGGAGTAGCACCCACCAAGGCAAAGAGAAGAGTGGTGCAGAGAGAAAAAAGAGCAGTGGGAATAG
GAGCTTTGTTCCTTGGGTTCTTGGGAGCAGCAGGAAGCACTATGGGCGCAGCGTCAATGACGCTGACGGT
ACAGGCCAGACAATTATTGTCTGGTATAGTGCAGCAGCAGAACAATTTGCTGAGGGCTATTGAGGCGCAA
CAGCATCTGTTGCAACTCACAGTCTGGGGCATCAAGCAGCTCCAGGCAAGAATCCTGGCTGTGGAAAGAT
ACCTAAAGGATCAACAGCTCCTGGGGATTTGGGGTTGCTCTGGAAAACTCATTTGCACCACTGCTGTGCC
TTGGAATGCTAGTTGGAGTAATAAATCTCTGGAACAGATTTGGAATCACACGACCTGGATGGAGTGGGAC
AGAGAAATTAACAATTACACAAGCTTAATACACTCCTTAATTGAAGAATCGCAAAACCAGCAAGAAAAGA
ATGAACAAGAATTATTGGAATTAGATAAATGGGCAAGTTTGTGGAATTGGTTTAACATAACAAATTGGCT
GTGGTATATAAAATTATTCATAATGATAGTAGGAGGCTTGGTAGGTTTAAGAATAGTTTTTGCTGTACTT
TCTATAGTGAATAGAGTTAGGCAGGGATATTCACCATTATCGTTTCAGACCCACCTCCCAACCCCGAGGG
GACCCGACAGGCCCGAAGGAATAGAAGAAGAAGGTGGAGAGAGAGACAGAGACAGATCCATTCGATTAGT
GAACGGATCGGCACTGCGTGCGCCAATTCTGCAGACAAATGGCAGTATTCATCCACAATTTTAAAAGAAA
AGGGGGGATTGGGGGGTACAGTGCAGGGGAAAGAATAGTAGACATAATAGCAACAGACATACAAACTAAA
GAATTACAAAAACAAATTACAAAAATTCAAAATTTTCGGGTTTATTACAGGGACAGCAGAGATCCAGTTT
GGTTAATTAGCTAGCTGCAAAGATGGATAAAGTTTTAAACAGAGAGGAATCTTTGCAGCTAATGGACCTT
CTAGGTCTTGAAAGGAGTGGGAATTGGCTCCGGTGCCCGTCAGTGGGCAGAGCGCACATCGCCCACAGTC
CCCGAGAAGTTGGGGGGAGGGGTCGGCAATTGAACCGGTGCCTAGAGAAGGTGGCGCGGGGTAAACTGGG
AAAGTGATGTCGTGTACTGGCTCCGCCTTTTTCCCGAGGGTGGGGGAGAACCGTATATAAGTGCAGTAGT
CGCCGTGAACGTTCTTTTTCGCAACGGGTTTGCCGCCAGAACACAGGTAAGTGCCGTGTGTGGTTCCCGC
GGGCCTGGCCTCTTTACGGGTTATGGCCCTTGCGTGCCTTGAATTACTTCCACCTGGCTGCAGTACGTGA
TTCTTGATCCCGAGCTTCGGGTTGGAAGTGGGTGGGAGAGTTCGAGGCCTTGCGCTTAAGGAGCCCCTTC
GCCTCGTGCTTGAGTTGAGGCCTGGCCTGGGCGCTGGGGCCGCCGCGTGCGAATCTGGTGGCACCTTCGC
GCCTGTCTCGCTGCTTTCGATAAGTCTCTAGCCATTTAAAATTTTTGATGACCTGCTGCGACGCTTTTTT
TCTGGCAAGATAGTCTTGTAAATGCGGGCCAAGATCTGCACACTGGTATTTCGGTTTTTGGGGCCGCGGG
CGGCGACGGGGCCCGTGCGTCCCAGCGCACATGTTCGGCGAGGCGGGGCCTGCGAGCGCGGCCACCGAGA
ATCGGACGGGGGTAGTCTCAAGCTGGCCGGCCTGCTCTGGTGCCTGGCCTCGCGCCGCCGTGTATCGCCC
CGCCCTGGGCGGCAAGGCTGGCCCGGTCGGCACCAGTTGCGTGAGCGGAAAGATGGCCGCTTCCCGGCCC
TGCTGCAGGGAGCTCAAAATGGAGGACGCGGCGCTCGGGAGAGCGGGCGGGTGAGTCACCCACACAAAGG
AAAAGGGCCTTTCCGTCCTCAGCCGTCGCTTCATGTGACTCCACGGAGTACCGGGCGCCGTCCAGGCACC
TCGATTAGTTCTCGAGCTTTTGGAGTACGTCGTCTTTAGGTTGGGGGGAGGGGTTTTATGCGATGGAGTT
TCCCCACACTGAGTGGGTGGAGACTGAAGTTAGGCCAGCTTGGCACTTGATGTAATTCTCCTTGGAATTT
GCCCTTTTTGAGTTTGGATCTTGGTTCATTCTCAAGCCTCAGACAGTGGTTCAAAGTTTTTTTCTTCCAT
TTCAGGTGTCGTGACGTACGGCCACCATGAAAAGGCCGGCGGCCACGAAAAAGGCCGGCCAGGCAAAAAA
GAAAAAGGACAAGAAGTACAGCATCGGCCTGGCCATCGGCACCAACTCTGTGGGCTGGGCCGTGATCACC
GACGAGTACAAGGTGCCCAGCAAGAAATTCAAGGTGCTGGGCAACACCGACCGGCACAGCATCAAGAAGA
ACCTGATCGGAGCCCTGCTGTTCGACAGCGGCGAAACAGCCGAGGCCACCCGGCTGAAGAGAACCGCCAG
AAGAAGATACACCAGACGGAAGAACCGGATCTGCTATCTGCAAGAGATCTTCAGCAACGAGATGGCCAAG
GTGGACGACAGCTTCTTCCACAGACTGGAAGAGTCCTTCCTGGTGGAAGAGGATAAGAAGCACGAGCGGC
ACCCCATCTTCGGCAACATCGTGGACGAGGTGGCCTACCACGAGAAGTACCCCACCATCTACCACCTGAG
AAAGAAACTGGTGGACAGCACCGACAAGGCCGACCTGCGGCTGATCTATCTGGCCCTGGCCCACATGATC
AAGTTCCGGGGCCACTTCCTGATCGAGGGCGACCTGAACCCCGACAACAGCGACGTGGACAAGCTGTTCA
TCCAGCTGGTGCAGACCTACAACCAGCTGTTCGAGGAAAACCCCATCAACGCCAGCGGCGTGGACGCCAA
GGCCATCCTGTCTGCCAGACTGAGCAAGAGCAGACGGCTGGAAAATCTGATCGCCCAGCTGCCCGGCGAG
AAGAAGAATGGCCTGTTCGGCAACCTGATTGCCCTGAGCCTGGGCCTGACCCCCAACTTCAAGAGCAACT
TCGACCTGGCCGAGGATGCCAAACTGCAGCTGAGCAAGGACACCTACGACGACGACCTGGACAACCTGCT
GGCCCAGATCGGCGACCAGTACGCCGACCTGTTTCTGGCCGCCAAGAACCTGTCCGACGCCATCCTGCTG
AGCGACATCCTGAGAGTGAACACCGAGATCACCAAGGCCCCCCTGAGCGCCTCTATGATCAAGAGATACG
ACGAGCACCACCAGGACCTGACCCTGCTGAAAGCTCTCGTGCGGCAGCAGCTGCCTGAGAAGTACAAAGA
GATTTTCTTCGACCAGAGCAAGAACGGCTACGCCGGCTACATTGACGGCGGAGCCAGCCAGGAAGAGTTC
TACAAGTTCATCAAGCCCATCCTGGAAAAGATGGACGGCACCGAGGAACTGCTCGTGAAGCTGAACAGAG
AGGACCTGCTGCGGAAGCAGCGGACCTTCGACAACGGCAGCATCCCCCACCAGATCCACCTGGGAGAGCT
GCACGCCATTCTGCGGCGGCAGGAAGATTTTTACCCATTCCTGAAGGACAACCGGGAAAAGATCGAGAAG
ATCCTGACCTTCCGCATCCCCTACTACGTGGGCCCTCTGGCCAGGGGAAACAGCAGATTCGCCTGGATGA
CCAGAAAGAGCGAGGAAACCATCACCCCCTGGAACTTCGAGGAAGTGGTGGACAAGGGCGCTTCCGCCCA
GAGCTTCATCGAGCGGATGACCAACTTCGATAAGAACCTGCCCAACGAGAAGGTGCTGCCCAAGCACAGC
CTGCTGTACGAGTACTTCACCGTGTATAACGAGCTGACCAAAGTGAAATACGTGACCGAGGGAATGAGAA
AGCCCGCCTTCCTGAGCGGCGAGCAGAAAAAGGCCATCGTGGACCTGCTGTTCAAGACCAACCGGAAAGT
GACCGTGAAGCAGCTGAAAGAGGACTACTTCAAGAAAATCGAGTGCTTCGACTCCGTGGAAATCTCCGGC
GTGGAAGATCGGTTCAACGCCTCCCTGGGCACATACCACGATCTGCTGAAAATTATCAAGGACAAGGACT
TCCTGGACAATGAGGAAAACGAGGACATTCTGGAAGATATCGTGCTGACCCTGACACTGTTTGAGGACAG
AGAGATGATCGAGGAACGGCTGAAAACCTATGCCCACCTGTTCGACGACAAAGTGATGAAGCAGCTGAAG
CGGCGGAGATACACCGGCTGGGGCAGGCTGAGCCGGAAGCTGATCAACGGCATCCGGGACAAGCAGTCCG
GCAAGACAATCCTGGATTTCCTGAAGTCCGACGGCTTCGCCAACAGAAACTTCATGCAGCTGATCCACGA
CGACAGCCTGACCTTTAAAGAGGACATCCAGAAAGCCCAGGTGTCCGGCCAGGGCGATAGCCTGCACGAG
CACATTGCCAATCTGGCCGGCAGCCCCGCCATTAAGAAGGGCATCCTGCAGACAGTGAAGGTGGTGGACG
AGCTCGTGAAAGTGATGGGCCGGCACAAGCCCGAGAACATCGTGATCGAAATGGCCAGAGAGAACCAGAC
CACCCAGAAGGGACAGAAGAACAGCCGCGAGAGAATGAAGCGGATCGAAGAGGGCATCAAAGAGCTGGGC
AGCCAGATCCTGAAAGAACACCCCGTGGAAAACACCCAGCTGCAGAACGAGAAGCTGTACCTGTACTACC
TGCAGAATGGGCGGGATATGTACGTGGACCAGGAACTGGACATCAACCGGCTGTCCGACTACGATGTGGA
CCACATCGTGCCTCAGAGCTTTCTGAAGGACGACTCCATCGACAACAAGGTGCTGACCAGAAGCGACAAG
GCCCGGGGCAAGAGCGACAACGTGCCCTCCGAAGAGGTCGTGAAGAAGATGAAGAACTACTGGCGGCAGC
TGCTGAACGCCAAGCTGATTACCCAGAGAAAGTTCGACAATCTGACCAAGGCCGAGAGAGGCGGCCTGAG
CGAACTGGATAAGGCCGGCTTCATCAAGAGACAGCTGGTGGAAACCCGGCAGATCACAAAGCACGTGGCA
CAGATCCTGGACTCCCGGATGAACACTAAGTACGACGAGAATGACAAGCTGATCCGGGAAGTGAAAGTGA
TCACCCTGAAGTCCAAGCTGGTGTCCGATTTCCGGAAGGATTTCCAGTTTTACAAAGTGCGCGAGATCAA
CAACTACCACCACGCCCACGACGCCTACCTGAACGCCGTCGTGGGAACCGCCCTGATCAAAAAGTACCCT
AAGCTGGAAAGCGAGTTCGTGTACGGCGACTACAAGGTGTACGACGTGCGGAAGATGATCGCCAAGAGCG
AGCAGGAAATCGGCAAGGCTACCGCCAAGTACTTCTTCTACAGCAACATCATGAACTTTTTCAAGACCGA
GATTACCCTGGCCAACGGCGAGATCCGGAAGCGGCCTCTGATCGAGACAAACGGCGAAACCGGGGAGATC
GTGTGGGATAAGGGCCGGGATTTTGCCACCGTGCGGAAAGTGCTGAGCATGCCCCAAGTGAATATCGTGA
AAAAGACCGAGGTGCAGACAGGCGGCTTCAGCAAAGAGTCTATCCTGCCCAAGAGGAACAGCGATAAGCT
GATCGCCAGAAAGAAGGACTGGGACCCTAAGAAGTACGGCGGCTTCGACAGCCCCACCGTGGCCTATTCT
GTGCTGGTGGTGGCCAAAGTGGAAAAGGGCAAGTCCAAGAAACTGAAGAGTGTGAAAGAGCTGCTGGGGA
TCACCATCATGGAAAGAAGCAGCTTCGAGAAGAATCCCATCGACTTTCTGGAAGCCAAGGGCTACAAAGA
AGTGAAAAAGGACCTGATCATCAAGCTGCCTAAGTACTCCCTGTTCGAGCTGGAAAACGGCCGGAAGAGA
ATGCTGGCCTCTGCCGGCGAACTGCAGAAGGGAAACGAACTGGCCCTGCCCTCCAAATATGTGAACTTCC
TGTACCTGGCCAGCCACTATGAGAAGCTGAAGGGCTCCCCCGAGGATAATGAGCAGAAACAGCTGTTTGT
GGAACAGCACAAGCACTACCTGGACGAGATCATCGAGCAGATCAGCGAGTTCTCCAAGAGAGTGATCCTG
GCCGACGCTAATCTGGACAAAGTGCTGTCCGCCTACAACAAGCACCGGGATAAGCCCATCAGAGAGCAGG
CCGAGAATATCATCCACCTGTTTACCCTGACCAATCTGGGAGCCCCTGCCGCCTTCAAGTACTTTGACAC
CACCATCGACCGGAAGAGGTACACCAGCACCAAAGAGGTGCTGGACGCCACCCTGATCCACCAGAGCATC
ACCGGCCTGTACGAGACACGGATCGACCTGTCTCAGCTGGGAGGCGACAGCGCTGGAGGAGGTGGAAGCG
GAGGAGGAGGAAGCGGAGGAGGAGGTAGCGGACCTAAGAAAAAGAGGAAGGTGGCGGCCGCTGGATCCGA
TGCTAAGTCACTGACTGCCTGGTCCCGGACACTGGTGACCTTCAAGGATGTGTTTGTGGACTTCACCAGG
GAGGAGTGGAAGCTGCTGGACACTGCTCAGCAGATCCTGTACAGAAATGTGATGCTGGAGAACTATAAGA
ACCTGGTTTCCTTGGGTTATCAGCTTACTAAGCCAGATGTGATCCTCCGGTTGGAGAAGGGAGAAGAGCC
CTGGCTGGTGGAGAGAGAAATTCACCAAGAGACCCATCCTGATTCAGAGACTGCATTTGAAATCAAATCA
TCAGTTCCGAAAAAGAAACGCAAAGTTTGTACAGGCAGTGGAGAGGGCAGAGGAAGTCTGCTAACATGCG
GTGACGTCGAGGAGAATCCTGGCCCAATGGCCAAGCCTTTGTCTCAAGAAGAATCCACCCTCATTGAAAG
AGCAACGGCTACAATCAACAGCATCCCCATCTCTGAAGACTACAGCGTCGCCAGCGCAGCTCTCTCTAGC
GACGGCCGCATCTTCACTGGTGTCAATGTATATCATTTTACTGGGGGACCTTGTGCAGAACTCGTGGTGC
TGGGCACTGCTGCTGCTGCGGCAGCTGGCAACCTGACTTGTATCGTCGCGATCGGAAATGAGAACAGGGG
CATCTTGAGCCCCTGCGGACGGTGCCGACAGGTGCTTCTCGATCTGCATCCTGGGATCAAAGCCATAGTG
AAGGACAGTGATGGACAGCCGACGGCAGTTGGGATTCGTGAATTGCTGCCCTCTGGTTATGTGTGGGAGG
GCTAAGAATTCGATATCAAGCTTATCGGTAATCAACCTCTGGATTACAAAATTTGTGAAAGATTGACTGG
TATTCTTAACTATGTTGCTCCTTTTACGCTATGTGGATACGCTGCTTTAATGCCTTTGTATCATGCTATT
GCTTCCCGTATGGCTTTCATTTTCTCCTCCTTGTATAAATCCTGGTTGCTGTCTCTTTATGAGGAGTTGT
GGCCCGTTGTCAGGCAACGTGGCGTGGTGTGCACTGTGTTTGCTGACGCAACCCCCACTGGTTGGGGCAT
TGCCACCACCTGTCAGCTCCTTTCCGGGACTTTCGCTTTCCCCCTCCCTATTGCCACGGCGGAACTCATC
GCCGCCTGCCTTGCCCGCTGCTGGACAGGGGCTCGGCTGTTGGGCACTGACAATTCCGTGGTGTTGTCGG
GGAAATCATCGTCCTTTCCTTGGCTGCTCGCCTGTGTTGCCACCTGGATTCTGCGCGGGACGTCCTTCTG
CTACGTCCCTTCGGCCCTCAATCCAGCGGACCTTCCTTCCCGCGGCCTGCTGCCGGCTCTGCGGCCTCTT
CCGCGTCTTCGCCTTCGCCCTCAGACGAGTCGGATCTCCCTTTGGGCCGCCTCCCCGCATCGATACCGTC
GACCTCGAGACCTAGAAAAACATGGAGCAATCACAAGTAGCAATACAGCAGCTACCAATGCTGATTGTGC
CTGGCTAGAAGCACAAGAGGAGGAGGAGGTGGGTTTTCCAGTCACACCTCAGGTACCTTTAAGACCAATG
ACTTACAAGGCAGCTGTAGATCTTAGCCACTTTTTAAAAGAAAAGGGGGGACTGGAAGGGCTAATTCACT
CCCAACGAAGACAAGATATCCTTGATCTGTGGATCTACCACACACAAGGCTACTTCCCTGATTGGCAGAA
CTACACACCAGGGCCAGGGATCAGATATCCACTGACCTTTGGATGGTGCTACAAGCTAGTACCAGTTGAG
CAAGAGAAGGTAGAAGAAGCCAATGAAGGAGAGAACACCCGCTTGTTACACCCTGTGAGCCTGCATGGGA
TGGATGACCCGGAGAGAGAAGTATTAGAGTGGAGGTTTGACAGCCGCCTAGCATTTCATCACATGGCCCG
AGAGCTGCATCCGGACTGTACTGGGTCTCTCTGGTTAGACCAGATCTGAGCCTGGGAGCTCTCTGGCTAA
CTAGGGAACCCACTGCTTAAGCCTCAATAAAGCTTGCCTTGAGTGCTTCAAGTAGTGTGTGCCCGTCTGT
TGTGTGACTCTGGTAACTAGAGATCCCTCAGACCCTTTTAGTCAGTGTGGAAAATCTCTAGCAGGGCCCG
TTTAAACCCGCTGATCAGCCTCGACTGTGCCTTCTAGTTGCCAGCCATCTGTTGTTTGCCCCTCCCCCGT
GCCTTCCTTGACCCTGGAAGGTGCCACTCCCACTGTCCTTTCCTAATAAAATGAGGAAATTGCATCGCAT
TGTCTGAGTAGGTGTCATTCTATTCTGGGGGGTGGGGTGGGGCAGGACAGCAAGGGGGAGGATTGGGAAG
ACAATAGCAGGCATGCTGGGGATGCGGTGGGCTCTATGGCTTCTGAGGCGGAAAGAACCAGCTGGGGCTC
TAGGGGGTATCCCC
[124 nt withheld, positions 13805-13928]
C
[91 nt withheld, positions 13930-14020]
A
[49 nt withheld, positions 14022-14070]
CCTTTGACGTTGGAGTCCACGTTCTTT
[37 nt withheld, positions 14098-14134]
ACCCTATCTCGGTCTATTCTTTTGATTTATAAGGGATTTTGCCGATTTCGGCCTATTGGTTAAAAAATGA
GCTGATTTAACAAAAATTTAACGCG
