Features (pLannotate 1.2.2; 4 found; start..end, strand, type, name):
      8..74      +  CDS            small t antigen (fragment): SV40 (simian virus 40) small t antigen
     81..1259    +  promoter       EF-1α promoter: strong constitutive promoter for human elongation factor EF-1α
   1275..1322    +  CDS            nucleoplasmin NLS: bipartite nuclear localization signal from nucleoplasmin
   1322..2       +  CDS            dCas9 (across the origin): catalytically dead mutant of the Cas9 endonuclease from the Streptococcus pyogenes Type II CRISPR/Cas system RNA-guided DNA-binding protein that lacks endonuclease activity due to the D10A mutation in the RuvC catalytic domain and the N863A mutation in the HNH catalytic domain
>Addgene plasmid #89567 | Lenti-dCas9-KRAB-blast | analyzer sequence | sequence record 173514
TGCAAAGATGGATAAAGTTTTAAACAGAGAGGAATCTTTGCAGCTAATGGACCTTCTAGGTCTTGAAAGG
AGTGGGAATTGGCTCCGGTGCCCGTCAGTGGGCAGAGCGCACATCGCCCACAGTCCCCGAGAAGTTGGGG
GGAGGGGTCGGCAATTGAACCGGTGCCTAGAGAAGGTGGCGCGGGGTAAACTGGGAAAGTGATGTCGTGT
ACTGGCTCCGCCTTTTTCCCGAGGGTGGGGGAGAACCGTATATAAGTGCAGTAGTCGCCGTGAACGTTCT
TTTTCGCAACGGGTTTGCCGCCAGAACACAGGTAAGTGCCGTGTGTGGTTCCCGCGGGCCTGGCCTCTTT
ACGGGTTATGGCCCTTGCGTGCCTTGAATTACTTCCACCTGGCTGCAGTACGTGATTCTTGATCCCGAGC
TTCGGGTTGGAAGTGGGTGGGAGAGTTCGAGGCCTTGCGCTTAAGGAGCCCCTTCGCCTCGTGCTTGAGT
TGAGGCCTGGCCTGGGCGCTGGGGCCGCCGCGTGCGAATCTGGTGGCACCTTCGCGCCTGTCTCGCTGCT
TTCGATAAGTCTCTAGCCATTTAAAATTTTTGATGACCTGCTGCGACGCTTTTTTTCTGGCAAGATAGTC
TTGTAAATGCGGGCCAAGATCTGCACACTGGTATTTCGGTTTTTGGGGCCGCGGGCGGCGACGGGGCCCG
TGCGTCCCAGCGCACATGTTCGGCGAGGCGGGGCCTGCGAGCGCGGCCACCGAGAATCGGACGGGGGTAG
TCTCAAGCTGGCCGGCCTGCTCTGGTGCCTGGCCTCGCGCCGCCGTGTATCGCCCCGCCCTGGGCGGCAA
GGCTGGCCCGGTCGGCACCAGTTGCGTGAGCGGAAAGATGGCCGCTTCCCGGCCCTGCTGCAGGGAGCTC
AAAATGGAGGACGCGGCGCTCGGGAGAGCGGGCGGGTGAGTCACCCACACAAAGGAAAAGGGCCTTTCCG
TCCTCAGCCGTCGCTTCATGTGACTCCACGGAGTACCGGGCGCCGTCCAGGCACCTCGATTAGTTCTCGA
GCTTTTGGAGTACGTCGTCTTTAGGTTGGGGGGAGGGGTTTTATGCGATGGAGTTTCCCCACACTGAGTG
GGTGGAGACTGAAGTTAGGCCAGCTTGGCACTTGATGTAATTCTCCTTGGAATTTGCCCTTTTTGAGTTT
GGATCTTGGTTCATTCTCAAGCCTCAGACAGTGGTTCAAAGTTTTTTTCTTCCATTTCAGGTGTCGTGAC
GTACGGCCACCATGAAAAGGCCGGCGGCCACGAAAAAGGCCGGCCAGGCAAAAAAGAAAAAGGACAAGAA
GTACAGCATCGGCCTGGCCATCGGCACCAACTCTGTGGGCTGGGCCGTGATCACCGACGAGTACAAGGTG
CCCAGCAAGAAATTCAAGGTGCTGGGCAACACCGACCGGCACAGCATCAAGAAGAACCTGATCGGAGCCC
TGCTGTTCGACAGCGGCGAAACAGCCGAGGCCACCCGGCTGAAGAGAACCGCCAGAAGAAGATACACCAG
ACGGAAGAACCGGATCTGCTATCTGCAAGAGATCTTCAGCAACGAGATGGCCAAGGTGGACGACAGCTTC
TTCCACAGACTGGAAGAGTCCTTCCTGGTGGAAGAGGATAAGAAGCACGAGCGGCACCCCATCTTCGGCA
ACATCGTGGACGAGGTGGCCTACCACGAGAAGTACCCCACCATCTACCACCTGAGAAAGAAACTGGTGGA
CAGCACCGACAAGGCCGACCTGCGGCTGATCTATCTGGCCCTGGCCCACATGATCAAGTTCCGGGGCCAC
TTCCTGATCGAGGGCGACCTGAACCCCGACAACAGCGACGTGGACAAGCTGTTCATCCAGCTGGTGCAGA
CCTACAACCAGCTGTTCGAGGAAAACCCCATCAACGCCAGCGGCGTGGACGCCAAGGCCATCCTGTCTGC
CAGACTGAGCAAGAGCAGACGGCTGGAAAATCTGATCGCCCAGCTGCCCGGCGAGAAGAAGAATGGCCTG
TTCGGCAACCTGATTGCCCTGAGCCTGGGCCTGACCCCCAACTTCAAGAGCAACTTCGACCTGGCCGAGG
ATGCCAAACTGCAGCTGAGCAAGGACACCTACGACGACGACCTGGACAACCTGCTGGCCCAGATCGGCGA
CCAGTACGCCGACCTGTTTCTGGCCGCCAAGAACCTGTCCGACGCCATCCTGCTGAGCGACATCCTGAGA
GTGAACACCGAGATCACCAAGGCCCCCCTGAGCGCCTCTATGATCAAGAGATACGACGAGCACCACCAGG
ACCTGACCCTGCTGAAAGCTCTCGTGCGGCAGCAGCTGCCTGAGAAGTACAAAGAGATTTTCTTCGACCA
GAGCAAGAACGGCTACGCCGGCTACATTGACGGCGGAGCCAGCCAGGAAGAGTTCTACAAGTTCATCAAG
CCCATCCTGGAAAAGATGGACGGCACCGAGGAACTGCTCGTGAAGCTGAACAGAGAGGACCTGCTGCGGA
AGCAGCGGACCTTCGACAACGGCAGCATCCCCCACCAGATCCACCTGGGAGAGCTGCACGCCATTCTGCG
GCGGCAGGAAGATTTTTACCCATTCCTGAAGGACAACCGGGAAAAGATCGAGAAGATCCTGACCTTCCGC
ATCCCCTACTACGTGGGCCCTCTGGCCAGGGGAAACAGCAGATTCGCCTGGATGACCAGAAAGAGCGAGG
AAACCATCACCCCCTGGAACTTCGAGGAAGTGGTGGACAAGGGCGCTTCCGCCCAGAGCTTCATCGAGCG
GATGACCAACTTCGATAAGAACCTGCCCAACGAGAAGGTGCTGCCCAAGCACAGCCTGCTGTACGAGTAC
TTCACCGTGTATAACGAGCTGACCAAAGTGAAATACGTGACCGAGGGAATGAGAAAGCCCGCCTTCCTGA
GCGGCGAGCAGAAAAAGGCCATCGTGGACCTGCTGTTCAAGACCAACCGGAAAGTGACCGTGAAGCAGCT
GAAAGAGGACTACTTCAAGAAAATCGAGTGCTTCGACTCCGTGGAAATCTCCGGCGTGGAAGATCGGTTC
AACGCCTCCCTGGGCACATACCACGATCTGCTGAAAATTATCAAGGACAAGGACTTCCTGGACAATGAGG
AAAACGAGGACATTCTGGAAGATATCGTGCTGACCCTGACACTGTTTGAGGACAGAGAGATGATCGAGGA
ACGGCTGAAAACCTATGCCCACCTGTTCGACGACAAAGTGATGAAGCAGCTGAAGCGGCGGAGATACACC
GGCTGGGGCAGGCTGAGCCGGAAGCTGATCAACGGCATCCGGGACAAGCAGTCCGGCAAGACAATCCTGG
ATTTCCTGAAGTCCGACGGCTTCGCCAACAGAAACTTCATGCAGCTGATCCACGACGACAGCCTGACCTT
TAAAGAGGACATCCAGAAAGCCCAGGTGTCCGGCCAGGGCGATAGCCTGCACGAGCACATTGCCAATCTG
GCCGGCAGCCCCGCCATTAAGAAGGGCATCCTGCAGACAGTGAAGGTGGTGGACGAGCTCGTGAAAGTGA
TGGGCCGGCACAAGCCCGAGAACATCGTGATCGAAATGGCCAGAGAGAACCAGACCACCCAGAAGGGACA
GAAGAACAGCCGCGAGAGAATGAAGCGGATCGAAGAGGGCATCAAAGAGCTGGGCAGCCAGATCCTGAAA
GAACACCCCGTGGAAAACACCCAGCTGCAGAACGAGAAGCTGTACCTGTACTACCTGCAGAATGGGCGGG
ATATGTACGTGGACCAGGAACTGGACATCAACCGGCTGTCCGACTACGATGTGGACCACATCGTGCCTCA
GAGCTTTCTGAAGGACGACTCCATCGACAACAAGGTGCTGACCAGAAGCGACAAGGCCCGGGGCAAGAGC
GACAACGTGCCCTCCGAAGAGGTCGTGAAGAAGATGAAGAACTACTGGCGGCAGCTGCTGAACGCCAAGC
TGATTACCCAGAGAAAGTTCGACAATCTGACCAAGGCCGAGAGAGGCGGCCTGAGCGAACTGGATAAGGC
CGGCTTCATCAAGAGACAGCTGGTGGAAACCCGGCAGATCACAAAGCACGTGGCACAGATCCTGGACTCC
CGGATGAACACTAAGTACGACGAGAATGACAAGCTGATCCGGGAAGTGAAAGTGATCACCCTGAAGTCCA
AGCTGGTGTCCGATTTCCGGAAGGATTTCCAGTTTTACAAAGTGCGCGAGATCAACAACTACCACCACGC
CCACGACGCCTACCTGAACGCCGTCGTGGGAACCGCCCTGATCAAAAAGTACCCTAAGCTGGAAAGCGAG
TTCGTGTACGGCGACTACAAGGTGTACGACGTGCGGAAGATGATCGCCAAGAGCGAGCAGGAAATCGGCA
AGGCTACCGCCAAGTACTTCTTCTACAGCAACATCATGAACTTTTTCAAGACCGAGATTACCCTGGCCAA
CGGCGAGATCCGGAAGCGGCCTCTGATCGAGACAAACGGCGAAACCGGGGAGATCGTGTGGGATAAGGGC
CGGGATTTTGCCACCGTGCGGAAAGTGCTGAGCATGCCCCAAGTGAATATCGTGAAAAAGACCGAGGTGC
AGACAGGCGGCTTCAGCAAAGAGTCTATCCTGCCCAAGAGGAACAGCGATAAGCTGATCGCCAGAAAGAA
GGACTGGGACCCTAAGAAGTACGGCGGCTTCGACAGCCCCACCGTGGCCTATTCTGTGCTGGTGGTGGCC
AAAGTGGAAAAGGGCAAGTCCAAGAAACTGAAGAGTGTGAAAGAGCTGCTGGGGATCACCATCATGGAAA
GAAGCAGCTTCGAGAAGAATCCCATCGACTTTCTGGAAGCCAAGGGCTACAAAGAAGTGAAAAAGGACCT
GATCATCAAGCTGCCTAAGTACTCCCTGTTCGAGCTGGAAAACGGCCGGAAGAGAATGCTGGCCTCTGCC
GGCGAACTGCAGAAGGGAAACGAACTGGCCCTGCCCTCCAAATATGTGAACTTCCTGTACCTGGCCAGCC
ACTATGAGAAGCTGAAGGGCTCCCCCGAGGATAATGAGCAGAAACAGCTGTTTGTGGAACAGCACAAGCA
CTACCTGGACGAGATCATCGAGCAGATCAGCGAGTTCTCCAAGAGAGTGATCCTGGCCGACGCTAATCTG
GACAAAGTGCTGTCCGCCTACAACAAGCACCGGGATAAGCCCATCAGAGAGCAGGCCGAGAATATCATCC
ACCTGTTTACCCTGACCAATCTGGGAGCCCCTGCCGCCTTCAAGTACTTTGACACCACCATCGACCGGAA
GAGGTACACCAGCACCAAAGAGGTGCTGGACGCCACCCTGATCCACCAGAGCATCACCGGCCTGTACGAG
ACACGGATCGACCTGTCTCAGCTGGGAGGCGAC
